>Addgene plasmid #136363 | pGEX2T AtFC1 | depositor full sequence | sequence record 263135 | Full Sequence
ACGTTATCGACTGCACGGTGCACCAATGCTTCTGGCGTCAGGCAGCCATCGGAAGCTGTGGTATGGCTGT
GCAGGTCGTAAATCACTGCATAATTCGTGTCGCTCAAGGCGCACTCCCGTTCTGGATAATGTTTTTTGCG
CCGACATCATAACGGTTCTGGCAAATATTCTGAAATGAGCTGTTGACAATTAATCATCGGCTCGTATAAT
GTGTGGAATTGTGAGCGGATAACAATTTCACACAGGAAACAGTATTCATGTCCCCTATACTAGGTTATTG
GAAAATTAAGGGCCTTGTGCAACCCACTCGACTTCTTTTGGAATATCTTGAAGAAAAATATGAAGAGCAT
TTGTATGAGCGCGATGAAGGTGATAAATGGCGAAACAAAAAGTTTGAATTGGGTTTGGAGTTTCCCAATC
TTCCTTATTATATTGATGGTGATGTTAAATTAACACAGTCTATGGCCATCATACGTTATATAGCTGACAA
GCACAACATGTTGGGTGGTTGTCCAAAAGAGCGTGCAGAGATTTCAATGCTTGAAGGAGCGGTTTTGGAT
ATTAGATACGGTGTTTCGAGAATTGCATATAGTAAAGACTTTGAAACTCTCAAAGTTGATTTTCTTAGCA
AGCTACCTGAAATGCTGAAAATGTTCGAAGATCGTTTATGTCATAAAACATATTTAAATGGTGATCATGT
AACCCATCCTGACTTCATGTTGTATGACGCTCTTGATGTTGTTTTATACATGGACCCAATGTGCCTGGAT
GCGTTCCCAAAATTAGTTTGTTTTAAAAAACGTATTGAAGCTATCCCACAAATTGATAAGTACTTGAAAT
CCAGCAAGTATATAGCATGGCCTTTGCAGGGCTGGCAAGCCACGTTTGGTGGTGGCGACCATCCTCCAAA
ATCGGATCTGGTTCCGCGTGGATCCTCTCAGAGAAATTCTCTGTCTTTGATTCAATGCGATATAAAAGAG
AGATCTTTCGGAGAGTCTATGACGATCACGAATCGTGGATTGAGTTTTAAGACGAATGTGTTTGAGCAAG
CTCGTTCTGTGACTGGAGACTGTTCTTATGATGAAACTTCAGCTAAAGCACGTTCTCATGTTGTTGCAGA
AGATAAGATTGGTGTCTTGCTTTTGAATTTAGGTGGTCCTGAAACTCTTAACGATGTTCAACCTTTCTTG
TATAATCTCTTTGCTGATCCGGATATTATAAGGCTTCCTAGACCATTTCAGTTTCTTCAAGGGACTATAG
CTAAGTTTATATCTGTTGTTCGTGCTCCGAAATCTAAAGAAGGGTATGCTGCTATTGGTGGTGGCTCTCC
TTTGCGTAAAATAACTGATGAGCAAGCGGATGCTATTAAGATGTCTTTGCAAGCGAAGAACATTGCTGCT
AATGTCTATGTTGGTATGCGGTATTGGTATCCGTTCACTGAGGAGGCTGTTCAGCAGATAAAGAAGGACA
AAATTACTAGACTTGTTGTACTGCCATTGTATCCTCAGTATTCTATCTCTACAACGGGTTCAAGCATACG
CGTTCTCCAAGATTTATTCAGGAAAGATCCGTACCTAGCTGGAGTGCCGGTAGCTATTATAAAGTCCTGG
TACCAAAGGCGAGGCTATGTCAATTCTATGGCTGACCTCATTGAGAAGGAGCTTCAAACTTTCTCTGATC
CTAAGGAGGTTATGATATTCTTCAGTGCCCATGGTGTTCCGGTCAGCTACGTAGAGAATGCTGGAGATCC
GTACCAGAAGCAGATGGAAGAGTGTATTGACTTGATAATGGAAGAGCTAAAAGCCAGAGGGGTTCTTAAC
GACCATAAATTGGCATACCAGAGTCGTGTTGGCCCTGTTCAATGGCTGAAGCCATACACCGATGAGGTTC
TTGTCGACCTTGGTAAGAGTGGTGTTAAGAGTCTACTAGCCGTTCCAGTCAGTTTCGTGAGTGAGCACAT
TGAGACACTTGAGGAGATAGACATGGAGTATAGGGAATTAGCTCTTGAGTCAGGGGTAGAGAACTGGGGA
CGGGTACCCGCGCTAGGTCTCACACCATCCTTCATCACCGACTTAGCTGATGCAGTGATAGAATCACTTC
CTTCAGCAGAAGCAATGTCAAACCCAAATGCAGTGGTTGACTCAGAAGATAGCGAGTCGTCAGATGCTTT
CAGTTACATTGTCAAGATGTTCTTCGGTTCGATTCTGGCTTTCGTCCTACTTCTCTCCCCAAAGATGTTC
CATGCGTTCCGGAACCTATAGGAATTCATCGTGACTGACTGACGATCTGCCTCGCGCGTTTCGGTGATGA
CGGTGAAAACCTCTGACACATGCAGCTCCCGGAGACGGTCACAGCTTGTCTGTAAGCGGATGCCGGGAGC
AGACAAGCCCGTCAGGGCGCGTCAGCGGGTGTTGGCGGGTGTCGGGGCGCAGCCATGACCCAGTCACGTA
GCGATAGCGGAGTGTATAATTCTTGAAGACGAAAGGGCCTCGTGATACGCCTATTTTTATAGGTTAATGT
CATGATAATAATGGTTTCTTAGACGTCAGGTGGCACTTTTCGGGGAAATGTGCGCGGAACCCCTATTTGT
TTATTTTTCTAAATACATTCAAATATGTATCCGCTCATGAGACAATAACCCTGATAAATGCTTCAATAAT
ATTGAAAAAGGAAGAGTATGAGTATTCAACATTTCCGTGTCGCCCTTATTCCCTTTTTTGCGGCATTTTG
CCTTCCTGTTTTTGCTCACCCAGAAACGCTGGTGAAAGTAAAAGATGCTGAAGATCAGTTGGGTGCACGA
GTGGGTTACATCGAACTGGATCTCAACAGCGGTAAGATCCTTGAGAGTTTTCGCCCCGAAGAACGTTTTC
CAATGATGAGCACTTTTAAAGTTCTGCTATGTGGCGCGGTATTATCCCGTGTTGACGCCGGGCAAGAGCA
ACTCGGTCGCCGCATACACTATTCTCAGAATGACTTGGTTGAGTACTCACCAGTCACAGAAAAGCATCTT
ACGGATGGCATGACAGTAAGAGAATTATGCAGTGCTGCCATAACCATGAGTGATAACACTGCGGCCAACT
TACTTCTGACAACGATCGGAGGACCGAAGGAGCTAACCGCTTTTTTGCACAACATGGGGGATCATGTAAC
TCGCCTTGATCGTTGGGAACCGGAGCTGAATGAAGCCATACCAAACGACGAGCGTGACACCACGATGCCT
GCAGCAATGGCAACAACGTTGCGCAAACTATTAACTGGCGAACTACTTACTCTAGCTTCCCGGCAACAAT
TAATAGACTGGATGGAGGCGGATAAAGTTGCAGGACCACTTCTGCGCTCGGCCCTTCCGGCTGGCTGGTT
TATTGCTGATAAATCTGGAGCCGGTGAGCGTGGGTCTCGCGGTATCATTGCAGCACTGGGGCCAGATGGT
AAGCCCTCCCGTATCGTAGTTATCTACACGACGGGGAGTCAGGCAACTATGGATGAACGAAATAGACAGA
TCGCTGAGATAGGTGCCTCACTGATTAAGCATTGGTAACTGTCAGACCAAGTTTACTCATATATACTTTA
GATTGATTTAAAACTTCATTTTTAATTTAAAAGGATCTAGGTGAAGATCCTTTTTGATAATCTCATGACC
AAAATCCCTTAACGTGAGTTTTCGTTCCACTGAGCGTCAGACCCCGTAGAAAAGATCAAAGGATCTTCTT
GAGATCCTTTTTTTCTGCGCGTAATCTGCTGCTTGCAAACAAAAAAACCACCGCTACCAGCGGTGGTTTG
TTTGCCGGATCAAGAGCTACCAACTCTTTTTCCGAAGGTAACTGGCTTCAGCAGAGCGCAGATACCAAAT
ACTGTCCTTCTAGTGTAGCCGTAGTTAGGCCACCACTTCAAGAACTCTGTAGCACCGCCTACATACCTCG
CTCTGCTAATCCTGTTACCAGTGGCTGCTGCCAGTGGCGATAAGTCGTGTCTTACCGGGTTGGACTCAAG
ACGATAGTTACCGGATAAGGCGCAGCGGTCGGGCTGAACGGGGGGTTCGTGCACACAGCCCAGCTTGGAG
CGAACGACCTACACCGAACTGAGATACCTACAGCGTGAGCTATGAGAAAGCGCCACGCTTCCCGAAGGGA
GAAAGGCGGACAGGTATCCGGTAAGCGGCAGGGTCGGAACAGGAGAGCGCACGAGGGAGCTTCCAGGGGG
AAACGCCTGGTATCTTTATAGTCCTGTCGGGTTTCGCCACCTCTGACTTGAGCGTCGATTTTTGTGATGC
TCGTCAGGGGGGCGGAGCCTATGGAAAAACGCCAGCAACGCGGCCTTTTTACGGTTCCTGGCCTTTTGCT
GGCCTTTTGCTCACATGTTCTTTCCTGCGTTATCCCCTGATTCTGTGGATAACCGTATTACCGCCTTTGA
GTGAGCTGATACCGCTCGCCGCAGCCGAACGACCGAGCGCAGCGAGTCAGTGAGCGAGGAAGCGGAAGAG
CGCCTGATGCGGTATTTTCTCCTTACGCATCTGTGCGGTATTTCACACCGCATAAATTCCGACACCATCG
AATGGTGCAAAACCTTTCGCGGTATGGCATGATAGCGCCCGGAAGAGAGTCAATTCAGGGTGGTGAATGT
GAAACCAGTAACGTTATACGATGTCGCAGAGTATGCCGGTGTCTCTTATCAGACCGTTTCCCGCGTGGTG
AACCAGGCCAGCCACGTTTCTGCGAAAACGCGGGAAAAAGTGGAAGCGGCGATGGCGGAGCTGAATTACA
TTCCCAACCGCGTGGCACAACAACTGGCGGGCAAACAGTCGTTGCTGATTGGCGTTGCCACCTCCAGTCT
GGCCCTGCACGCGCCGTCGCAAATTGTCGCGGCGATTAAATCTCGCGCCGATCAACTGGGTGCCAGCGTG
GTGGTGTCGATGGTAGAACGAAGCGGCGTCGAAGCCTGTAAAGCGGCGGTGCACAATCTTCTCGCGCAAC
GCGTCAGTGGGCTGATCATTAACTATCCGCTGGATGACCAGGATGCCATTGCTGTGGAAGCTGCCTGCAC
TAATGTTCCGGCGTTATTTCTTGATGTCTCTGACCAGACACCCATCAACAGTATTATTTTCTCCCATGAA
GACGGTACGCGACTGGGCGTGGAGCATCTGGTCGCATTGGGTCACCAGCAAATCGCGCTGTTAGCGGGCC
CATTAAGTTCTGTCTCGGCGCGTCTGCGTCTGGCTGGCTGGCATAAATATCTCACTCGCAATCAAATTCA
GCCGATAGCGGAACGGGAAGGCGACTGGAGTGCCATGTCCGGTTTTCAACAAACCATGCAAATGCTGAAT
GAGGGCATCGTTCCCACTGCGATGCTGGTTGCCAACGATCAGATGGCGCTGGGCGCAATGCGCGCCATTA
CCGAGTCCGGGCTGCGCGTTGGTGCGGATATCTCGGTAGTGGGATACGACGATACCGAAGACAGCTCATG
TTATATCCCGCCGTTAACCACCATCAAACAGGATTTTCGCCTGCTGGGGCAAACCAGCGTGGACCGCTTG
CTGCAACTCTCTCAGGGCCAGGCGGTGAAGGGCAATCAGCTGTTGCCCGTCTCACTGGTGAAAAGAAAAA
CCACCCTGGCGCCCAATACGCAAACCGCCTCTCCCCGCGCGTTGGCCGATTCATTAATGCAGCTGGCACG
ACAGGTTTCCCGACTGGAAAGCGGGCAGTGAGCGCAACGCAATTAATGTGAGTTAGCTCACTCATTAGGC
ACCCCAGGCTTTACACTTTATGCTTCCGGCTCGTATGTTGTGTGGAATTGTGAGCGGATAACAATTTCAC
ACAGGAAACAGCTATGACCATGATTACGGATTCACTGGCCGTCGTTTTACAACGTCGTGACTGGGAAAAC
CCTGGCGTTACCCAACTTAATCGCCTTGCAGCACATCCCCCTTTCGCCAGCTGGCGTAATAGCGAAGAGG
CCCGCACCGATCGCCCTTCCCAACAGTTGCGCAGCCTGAATGGCGAATGGCGCTTTGCCTGGTTTCCGGC
ACCAGAAGCGGTGCCGGAAAGCTGGCTGGAGTGCGATCTTCCTGAGGCCGATACTGTCGTCGTCCCCTCA
AACTGGCAGATGCACGGTTACGATGCGCCCATCTACACCAACGTAACCTATCCCATTACGGTCAATCCGC
CGTTTGTTCCCACGGAGAATCCGACGGGTTGTTACTCGCTCACATTTAATGTTGATGAAAGCTGGCTACA
GGAAGGCCAGACGCGAATTATTTTTGATGGCGTTGGAATT
Features (pLannotate 1.2.2; 17 found; start..end, strand, type, name):
      6..107     -  CDS            yciV (fragment): RNAAM_ECOLI - Also known as trpH From Escherichia coli (strain K12).
    183..211     +  promoter       tac promoter: strong E. coli promoter; hybrid between the trp and lac UV5 promoters
    219..235     +  protein_bind   lac operator: The lac repressor binds to the lac operator to inhibit transcription in E. coli. This inhibition can be relieved by adding lactose or isopropyl-β-D-thiogalactopyranoside (IPTG). lac repressor encoded by lacI
    258..911     +  CDS            GST26_SCHJA: Experimental evidence at protein level: Swiss-Prot protein existence level 1. GST isoenzymes appear to play a central role in the parasite detoxification system. Other functions are also suspected including a role in increasing the solubility of haematin in the parasite gut. From Schistosoma japonicum (Blood fluke).
    924..2258    +  CDS            FC1: HEMH1_ARATH - Also known as FC-I From Arabidopsis thaliana (Mouse-ear cress).
   2287..2326    +  CDS            rop (fragment): Rop protein, which maintains plasmids at low copy number; rop
   2428..2468    +  misc_feature   bom (fragment): basis of mobility region from pBR322
   2573..2677    +  promoter       AmpR promoter: bla
   2678..3538    +  CDS            AmpR: β-lactamase; bla; confers resistance to ampicillin, carbenicillin, and related antibiotics
   3709..4297    +  rep_origin     ori: high-copy-number ColE1/pMB1/pBR322/pUC origin of replication
   4483..4534    -  misc_feature   bom (fragment): basis of mobility region from pBR322
   4541..4618    +  promoter       lacIq promoter: lacI (mutant); In the lacIq allele, a single base change in the promoter boosts expression of the lacI gene about 10-fold.
   4619..5701    +  CDS            lacI: lac repressor; lacI; The lac repressor binds to the lac operator to inhibit transcription in E. coli. This inhibition can be relieved by adding lactose or isopropyl-β-D-thiogalactopyranoside (IPTG).
   5714..5735    +  protein_bind   CAP binding site: CAP binding activates transcription in the presence of cAMP. E. coli catabolite activator protein
   5750..5780    +  promoter       lac promoter: promoter for the E. coli lac operon
   5788..5804    +  protein_bind   lac operator: The lac repressor binds to the lac operator to inhibit transcription in E. coli. This inhibition can be relieved by adding lactose or isopropyl-β-D-thiogalactopyranoside (IPTG). lac repressor encoded by lacI
   5824..5997    +  CDS            lacZα: LacZα fragment of β-galactosidase; lacZ fragment
