>Addgene plasmid #136363 | pGEX2T AtFC1 | addgene full sequence | sequence record 268614 | Addgene NGS Result
TTGACAATTAATCATCGGCTCGTATAATGTGTGGAATTGTGAGCGGATAACAATTTCACACAGGAAACAG
TATTCATGTCCCCTATACTAGGTTATTGGAAAATTAAGGGCCTTGTGCAACCCACTCGACTTCTTTTGGA
ATATCTTGAAGAAAAATATGAAGAGCATTTGTATGAGCGCGATGAAGGTGATAAATGGCGAAACAAAAAG
TTTGAATTGGGTTTGGAGTTTCCCAATCTTCCTTATTATATTGATGGTGATGTTAAATTAACACAGTCTA
TGGCCATCATACGTTATATAGCTGACAAGCACAACATGTTGGGTGGTTGTCCAAAAGAGCGTGCAGAGAT
TTCAATGCTTGAAGGAGCGGTTTTGGATATTAGATACGGTGTTTCGAGAATTGCATATAGTAAAGACTTT
GAAACTCTCAAAGTTGATTTTCTTAGCAAGCTACCTGAAATGCTGAAAATGTTCGAAGATCGTTTATGTC
ATAAAACATATTTAAATGGTGATCATGTAACCCATCCTGACTTCATGTTGTATGACGCTCTTGATGTTGT
TTTATACATGGACCCAATGTGCCTGGATGCGTTCCCAAAATTAGTTTGTTTTAAAAAACGTATTGAAGCT
ATCCCACAAATTGATAAGTACTTGAAATCCAGCAAGTATATAGCATGGCCTTTGCAGGGCTGGCAAGCCA
CGTTTGGTGGTGGCGACCATCCTCCAAAATCGGATCTGGTTCCGCGTGGATCCTCTCAGAGAAATTCTCT
GTCTTTGATTCAATGCGATATAAAAGAGAGATCTTTCGGAGAGTCTATGACGATCACGAATCGTGGATTG
AGTTTTAAGACGAATGTGTTTGAGCAAGCTCGTTCTGTGACTGGAGACTGTTCTTATGATGAAACTTCAG
CTAAAGCACGTTCTCATGTTGTTGCAGAAGATAAGATTGGTGTCTTGCTTTTGAATTTAGGTGGTCCTGA
AACTCTTAACGATGTTCAACCTTTCTTGTATAATCTCTTTGCTGATCCGGATATTATAAGGCTTCCTAGA
CCATTTCAGTTTCTTCAAGGGACTATAGCTAAGTTTATATCTGTTGTTCGTGCTCCGAAATCTAAAGAAG
GGTATGCTGCTATTGGTGGTGGCTCTCCTTTGCGTAAAATAACTGATGAGCAAGCGGATGCTATTAAGAT
GTCTTTGCAAGCGAAGAACATTGCTGCTAATGTCTATGTTGGTATGCGGTATTGGTATCCGTTCACTGAG
GAGGCTGTTCAGCAGATAAAGAAGGACAAAATTACTAGACTTGTTGTACTGCCATTGTATCCTCAGTATT
CTATCTCTACAACGGGTTCAAGCATACGCGTTCTCCAAGATTTATTCAGGAAAGATCCGTACCTAGCTGG
AGTGCCGGTAGCTATTATAAAGTCCTGGTACCAAAGGCGAGGCTATGTCAATTCTATGGCTGACCTCATT
GAGAAGGAGCTTCAAACTTTCTCTGATCCTAAGGAGGTTATGATATTCTTCAGTGCCCATGGTGTTCCGG
TCAGCTACGTAGAGAATGCTGGAGATCCGTACCAGAAGCAGATGGAAGAGTGTATTGACTTGATAATGGA
AGAGCTAAAAGCCAGAGGGGTTCTTAACGACCATAAATTGGCATACCAGAGTCGTGTTGGCCCTGTTCAA
TGGCTGAAGCCATACACCGATGAGGTTCTTGTCGACCTTGGTAAGAGTGGTGTTAAGAGTCTACTAGCCG
TTCCAGTCAGTTTCGTGAGTGAGCACATTGAGACACTTGAGGAGATAGACATGGAGTATAGGGAATTAGC
TCTTGAGTCAGGGGTAGAGAACTGGGGACGGGTACCCGCGCTAGGTCTCACACCATCCTTCATCACCGAC
TTAGCTGATGCAGTGATAGAATCACTTCCTTCAGCAGAAGCAATGTCAAACCCAAATGCAGTGGTTGACT
CAGAAGATAGCGAGTCGTCAGATGCTTTCAGTTACATTGTCAAGATGTTCTTCGGTTCGATTCTGGCTTT
CGTCCTACTTCTCTCCCCAAAGATGTTCCATGCGTTCCGGAACCTATAGGAATTCATCGTGACTGACTGA
CGATCTGCCTCGCGCGTTTCGGTGATGACGGTGAAAACCTCTGACACATGCAGCTCCCGGAGACGGTCAC
AGCTTGTCTGTAAGCGGATGCCGGGAGCAGACAAGCCCGTCAGGGCGCGTCAGCGGGTGTTGGCGGGTGT
CGGGGCGCAGCCATGACCCAGTCACGTAGCGATAGCGGAGTGTATAATTCTTGAAGACGAAAGGGCCTCG
TGATACGCCTATTTTTATAGGTTAATGTCATGATAATAATGGTTTCTTAGACGTCAGGTGGCACTTTTCG
GGGAAATGTGCGCGGAACCCCTATTTGTTTATTTTTCTAAATACATTCAAATATGTATCCGCTCATGAGA
CAATAACCCTGATAAATGCTTCAATAATATTGAAAAAGGAAGAGTATGAGTATTCAACATTTCCGTGTCG
CCCTTATTCCCTTTTTTGCGGCATTTTGCCTTCCTGTTTTTGCTCACCCAGAAACGCTGGTGAAAGTAAA
AGATGCTGAAGATCAGTTGGGTGCACGAGTGGGTTACATCGAACTGGATCTCAACAGCGGTAAGATCCTT
GAGAGTTTTCGCCCCGAAGAACGTTTTCCAATGATGAGCACTTTTAAAGTTCTGCTATGTGGCGCGGTAT
TATCCCGTGTTGACGCCGGGCAAGAGCAACTCGGTCGCCGCATACACTATTCTCAGAATGACTTGGTTGA
GTACTCACCAGTCACAGAAAAGCATCTTACGGATGGCATGACAGTAAGAGAATTATGCAGTGCTGCCATA
ACCATGAGTGATAACACTGCGGCCAACTTACTTCTGACAACGATCGGAGGACCGAAGGAGCTAACCGCTT
TTTTGCACAACATGGGGGATCATGTAACTCGCCTTGATCGTTGGGAACCGGAGCTGAATGAAGCCATACC
AAACGACGAGCGTGACACCACGATGCCTGCAGCAATGGCAACAACGTTGCGCAAACTATTAACTGGCGAA
CTACTTACTCTAGCTTCCCGGCAACAATTAATAGACTGGATGGAGGCGGATAAAGTTGCAGGACCACTTC
TGCGCTCGGCCCTTCCGGCTGGCTGGTTTATTGCTGATAAATCTGGAGCCGGTGAGCGTGGGTCTCGCGG
TATCATTGCAGCACTGGGGCCAGATGGTAAGCCCTCCCGTATCGTAGTTATCTACACGACGGGGAGTCAG
GCAACTATGGATGAACGAAATAGACAGATCGCTGAGATAGGTGCCTCACTGATTAAGCATTGGTAACTGT
CAGACCAAGTTTACTCATATATACTTTAGATTGATTTAAAACTTCATTTTTAATTTAAAAGGATCTAGGT
GAAGATCCTTTTTGATAATCTCATGACCAAAATCCCTTAACGTGAGTTTTCGTTCCACTGAGCGTCAGAC
CCCGTAGAAAAGATCAAAGGATCTTCTTGAGATCCTTTTTTTCTGCGCGTAATCTGCTGCTTGCAAACAA
AAAAACCACCGCTACCAGCGGTGGTTTGTTTGCCGGATCAAGAGCTACCAACTCTTTTTCCGAAGGTAAC
TGGCTTCAGCAGAGCGCAGATACCAAATACTGTCCTTCTAGTGTAGCCGTAGTTAGGCCACCACTTCAAG
AACTCTGTAGCACCGCCTACATACCTCGCTCTGCTAATCCTGTTACCAGTGGCTGCTGCCAGTGGCGATA
AGTCGTGTCTTACCGGGTTGGACTCAAGACGATAGTTACCGGATAAGGCGCAGCGGTCGGGCTGAACGGG
GGGTTCGTGCACACAGCCCAGCTTGGAGCGAACGACCTACACCGAACTGAGATACCTACAGCGTGAGCTA
TGAGAAAGCGCCACGCTTCCCGAAGGGAGAAAGGCGGACAGGTATCCGGTAAGCGGCAGGGTCGGAACAG
GAGAGCGCACGAGGGAGCTTCCAGGGGGAAACGCCTGGTATCTTTATAGTCCTGTCGGGTTTCGCCACCT
CTGACTTGAGCGTCGATTTTTGTGATGCTCGTCAGGGGGGCGGAGCCTATGGAAAAACGCCAGCAACGCG
GCCTTTTTACGGTTCCTGGCCTTTTGCTGGCCTTTTGCTCACATGTTCTTTCCTGCGTTATCCCCTGATT
CTGTGGATAACCGTATTACCGCCTTTGAGTGAGCTGATACCGCTCGCCGCAGCCGAACGACCGAGCGCAG
CGAGTCAGTGAGCGAGGAAGCGGAAGAGCGCCTGATGCGGTATTTTCTCCTTACGCATCTGTGCGGTATT
TCACACCGCATAAATTCCGACACCATCGAATGGCGCAAAACCTTTCGCGGTATGGCATGATAGCGCCCGG
AAGAGAGTCAATTCAGGGTGGTGAATGTGAAACCAGTAACGTTATACGATGTCGCAGAGTATGCCGGTGT
CTCTTATCAGACCGTTTCCCGCGTGGTGAACCAGGCCAGCCACGTTTCTGCGAAAACGCGGGAAAAAGTG
GAAGCGGCGATGGCGGAGCTGAATTACATTCCCAACCGCGTGGCACAACAACTGGCGGGCAAACAGTCGT
TGCTGATTGGCGTTGCCACCTCCAGTCTGGCCCTGCACGCGCCGTCGCAAATTGTCGCGGCGATTAAATC
TCGCGCCGATCAACTGGGTGCCAGCGTGGTGGTGTCGATGGTAGAACGAAGCGGCGTCGAAGCCTGTAAA
GCGGCGGTGCACAATCTTCTCGCGCAACGCGTCAGTGGGCTGATCATTAACTATCCGCTGGATGACCAGG
ATGCCATTGCTGTGGAAGCTGCCTGCACTAATGTTCCGGCGTTATTTCTTGATGTCTCTGACCAGACACC
CATCAACAGTATTATTTTCTCCCATGAAGACGGTACGCGACTGGGCGTGGAGCATCTGGTCGCATTGGGT
CACCAGCAAATCGCGCTGTTAGCGGGCCCATTAAGTTCTGTCTCGGCGCGTCTGCGTCTGGCTGGCTGGC
ATAAATATCTCACTCGCAATCAAATTCAGCCGATAGCGGAACGGGAAGGCGACTGGAGTGCCATGTCCGG
TTTTCAACAAACCATGCAAATGCTGAATGAGGGCATCGTTCCCACTGCGATGCTGGTTGCCAACGATCAG
ATGGCGCTGGGCGCAATGCGCGCCATTACCGAGTCCGGGCTGCGCGTTGGTGCGGATATCTCGGTAGTGG
GATACGACGATACCGAAGACAGCTCATGTTATATCCCGCCGTTAACCACCATCAAACAGGATTTTCGCCT
GCTGGGGCAAACCAGCGTGGACCGCTTGCTGCAACTCTCTCAGGGCCAGGCGGTGAAGGGCAATCAGCTG
TTGCCCGTCTCACTGGTGAAAAGAAAAACCACCCTGGCGCCCAATACGCAAACCGCCTCTCCCCGCGCGT
TGGCCGATTCATTAATGCAGCTGGCACGACAGGTTTCCCGACTGGAAAGCGGGCAGTGAGCGCAACGCAA
TTAATGTAAGTTAGCTCACTCATTAGGCACCCCAGGCTTTACACTTTATGCTTCCGGCTCGTATGTTGTG
TGGAATTGTGAGCGGATAACAATTTCACACAGGAAACAGCTATGACCATGATTACGGATTCACTGGCCGT
CGTTTTACAACGTCGTGACTGGGAAAACCCTGGCGTTACCCAACTTAATCGCCTTGCAGCACATCCCCCT
TTCGCCAGCTGGCGTAATAGCGAAGAGGCCCGCACCGATCGCCCTTCCCAACAGTTGCGCAGCCTGAATG
GCGAATGGCGCTTTGCCTGGTTTCCGGCACCAGAAGCGGTGCCGGAAAGCTGGCTGGAGTGCGATCTTCC
TGAGGCCGATACTGTCGTCGTCCCCTCAAACTGGCAGATGCACGGTTACGATGCGCCCATCTACACCAAC
GTGACCTATCCCATTACGGTCAATCCGCCGTTTGTTCCCACGGAGAATCCGACGGGTTGTTACTCGCTCA
CATTTAATGTTGATGAAAGCTGGCTACAGGAAGGCCAGACGCGAATTATTTTTGATGGCGTTGGAATTAG
CTTATCGACTGCACGGTGCACCAATGCTTCTGGCGTCAGGCAGCCATCGGAAGCTGTGGTATGGCTGTGC
AGGTCGTAAATCACTGCATAATTCGTGTCGCTCAAGGCGCACTCCCGTTCTGGATAATGTTTTTTGCGCC
GACATCATAACGGTTCTGGCAAATATTCTGAAATGAGCTG
Features (pLannotate 1.2.2; 17 found; start..end, strand, type, name):
      1..29      +  promoter       tac promoter: strong E. coli promoter; hybrid between the trp and lac UV5 promoters
     37..53      +  protein_bind   lac operator: The lac repressor binds to the lac operator to inhibit transcription in E. coli. This inhibition can be relieved by adding lactose or isopropyl-β-D-thiogalactopyranoside (IPTG). lac repressor encoded by lacI
     76..729     +  CDS            GST26_SCHJA: Experimental evidence at protein level: Swiss-Prot protein existence level 1. GST isoenzymes appear to play a central role in the parasite detoxification system. Other functions are also suspected including a role in increasing the solubility of haematin in the parasite gut. From Schistosoma japonicum (Blood fluke).
    742..2076    +  CDS            FC1: HEMH1_ARATH - Also known as FC-I From Arabidopsis thaliana (Mouse-ear cress).
   2105..2144    +  CDS            rop (fragment): Rop protein, which maintains plasmids at low copy number; rop
   2246..2286    +  misc_feature   bom (fragment): basis of mobility region from pBR322
   2391..2495    +  promoter       AmpR promoter: bla
   2496..3356    +  CDS            AmpR: β-lactamase; bla; confers resistance to ampicillin, carbenicillin, and related antibiotics
   3527..4115    +  rep_origin     ori: high-copy-number ColE1/pMB1/pBR322/pUC origin of replication
   4301..4352    -  misc_feature   bom (fragment): basis of mobility region from pBR322
   4359..4436    +  promoter       lacI promoter: lacI
   4437..5519    +  CDS            lacI: lac repressor; lacI; The lac repressor binds to the lac operator to inhibit transcription in E. coli. This inhibition can be relieved by adding lactose or isopropyl-β-D-thiogalactopyranoside (IPTG).
   5532..5553    +  protein_bind   CAP binding site: CAP binding activates transcription in the presence of cAMP. E. coli catabolite activator protein
   5568..5598    +  promoter       lac promoter: promoter for the E. coli lac operon
   5606..5622    +  protein_bind   lac operator: The lac repressor binds to the lac operator to inhibit transcription in E. coli. This inhibition can be relieved by adding lactose or isopropyl-β-D-thiogalactopyranoside (IPTG). lac repressor encoded by lacI
   5642..5815    +  CDS            lacZα: LacZα fragment of β-galactosidase; lacZ fragment
   6079..6195    -  CDS            yciV (fragment): RNAAM_ECOLI - Also known as trpH From Escherichia coli (strain K12).
