[The description below was written by a language model from this plasmid's Addgene catalogue record and pLannotate feature annotations shown in this document.]
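Description:
pGEX2T AtFC1 is a bacterial expression plasmid built on the commercial pGEX-2T backbone for producing recombinant Arabidopsis thaliana ferrochelatase 1 (FC1, AT5G26030) in E. coli as a fusion to glutathione S-transferase. The 6,270 nt plasmid replicates from a ColE1/pMB1-type origin, is listed as high copy, and is selected with ampicillin through the bla β-lactamase gene under its own promoter. Short remnants of rop and the pBR322 bom region, a lacZα fragment with its lac promoter, operator and CAP site, and a fragment of E. coli yciV are backbone leftovers with no evident role in expression.

The expression cassette begins with the tac promoter, a strong trp/lac hybrid, followed by a lac operator. The catalogue entry lists the promoter simply as "Lac". A plasmid-borne lacI gene supplies the repressor, so transcription stays repressed until induced with IPTG. The depositor sequence is annotated with the lacIq promoter variant and the repository's sequencing result with a plain lacI promoter, but the two feature maps otherwise match, apart from their start coordinates. Downstream lies the Schistosoma japonicum GST coding sequence, followed after a short linker by the FC1 open reading frame, placing GST at the N terminus. The insert, introduced by Gibson assembly, is described as a full-length 1,401 bp cDNA, whereas the annotated FC1 match spans about 1,335 bp. The difference is not explained in the record.

The GST tag allows affinity purification on glutathione resin. The plasmid is intended for making recombinant ferrochelatase 1, the enzyme that inserts iron into protoporphyrin IX to form haem, and the associated publication concerns regulation of tetrapyrrole biosynthesis by the retrograde signalling protein GUN1.
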