Addgene plasmid #136363: pGEX2T AtFC1
Purpose: Bacterial expression of recombinant Arabidopsis thaliana ferrochelatase1
Depositing lab: Tatsuru Masuda. Depositing organization: University of Tokyo, Graduate School of Arts and Sciences. Publication: The retrograde signaling protein GUN1 regulates tetrapyrrole biosynthesis. Shimizu T, Kacprzak SM, Mochizuki N, Nagatani A, Watanabe S, Shimada T, Tanaka K, Hayashi Y, Arai M, Leister D, Okamoto H, Terry MJ, Masuda T. Proc Natl Acad Sci U S A. 2019 Dec 3;116(49):24900-24906. doi: 10.1073/pnas.1911251116. Epub 2019 Nov 15. PubMed 31732672.
Backbone
  Vector backbone: pGEX-2T
  Backbone manufacturer: GE Healthcare Life Sciences
  Vector type: Bacterial Expression
Growth in bacteria
  Bacterial resistance: Ampicillin, 100 μg/mL
  Growth temperature: 37°C
  Growth strain: DH5alpha
  Copy number: High Copy
Gene/Insert
  Gene/Insert name: Full-length cDNA of Arabidopsis thaliana ferrochelatase1
  Species: A. thaliana (mustard weed)
  Insert size (bp): 1401
  Entrez Gene: FC1 (a.k.a. AT5G26030, ATFC-I, FC-I, T1N24.17, T1N24_17, ferrochelatase 1)
  Promoter: Lac
  Tag / fusion protein: GST (N terminal on backbone)
  Cloning method: Gibson Cloning
  Sequencing primers: 3′ pGEX_3_primer
Terms and licenses: Academic/Nonprofit Terms; Industry Terms: Not Available to Industry
How to cite: pGEX2T AtFC1 was a gift from Tatsuru Masuda (Addgene plasmid # 136363 ; http://n2t.net/addgene:136363 ; RRID:Addgene_136363)
